>Addgene plasmid #146285 | pAc5.1B-EGFP-DmGW182_1-592_F | depositor full sequence | sequence record 288730 | Full Sequence
CTTCAAGGAATTAATTCTATATTCTAAAAACACAAATGATACTTCTAAAAAAAATCATGAATGGCATCAA
CTCTGAATCAAATCTTTGCAGATGCACCTACTTCTCATTTCCACTGTCACATCATTTTTCCAGATCTCGC
TGCCTGTTATGTGGCCCACAAACCAAGACACGTTTTATGGCCATTAAAGCTGGCTGATCGTCGCCAAACA
CCAAATACATATCAATATGTACATTCGAGAAAGAAGCGATCAAAGAAGCGTCTTCGGGCGAGTAGGAGAA
TGCGGAGGAGAAGGAGAACGAGCTGATCTAGTATCTCTCCACAATCCAATGCCAACTGACCAACTGGCCA
TATTCGGAGCAATTTGAAGCCAATTTCCATCGCCTGGCGATCGCTCCATTCTTGGCTATATGTTTTTCAC
CGTTCCCGGGGCCATTTTCAAAGACTCGTCGGTAAGATAAGATTGTGTCACTCGCTGTCTCTCTTCATTT
GTCGAAGAATGCTGAGGAATTTCGCGATGACGTCGGCGAGTATTTTGAAGAATGAGAATAATTTGTATTT
ATACGAAAATCAGTTAGTGGAATTTTCTACAAAAACATGTTATCTATAGATAATTTTGTTGCAAAATATG
TTGACTATGACAAAGATTGTATGTATATACCTTTAATGTATTCTCATTTTCTTATGTATTTATAATGGCA
ATGATGATACTGATGATATTTTAAGATGATGCCAGACCACAGGCTGATTTCTGCGTCTTTTGCCGAACGC
AGTGCATGTGCGGTTGTTGTTTTTTGGAATAGTTTCAATTTTCGGACTGTCCGCTTTGATTTCAGTTTCT
TGGCTTATTCAAAAAGCAAAGTAAAGCCAAAAAAGCGAGATGGCAATACCAAATGCGGCAAAACGGTAGT
GGAAGGAAAGGGGTGCGGGGCAGCGGAAGGAAGGGTGGGGCGGGGCGTGGCGGGGTCTGTGGCTGGGCGC
GACGTCACCGACGTTGGAGCCACTCCTTTGACCATGTGTGCGTGTGTGTATTATTCGTGTCTCGCCACTC
GCCGGTTGTTTTTTTCTTTTTATCTCGCTCTCTCTAGCGCCATCTCGTACGCATGCTCAACGCACCGCAT
GTTGCCGTGTCCTTTATGCGTCATTTTGGCTCGAAATAGGCAATTATTTAAACAAAGATTAGTCAACGAA
AACGCTAAAATAAATAAGTCTACAATATGGTTACTTATTGCCATGTGTGTGCAGCCAACGATAGCAACAA
AAGCAACAACACAGTGGCTTTCCCTCTTTCACTTTTTGTTTGCAAGCGCGTGCGAGCAAGACGGCACGAC
CGGCAAACGCAATTACGCTGACAAAGAGCAGACGAAGTTTTGGCCGAAAAACATCAAGGCGCCTGATACG
AATGCATTTGCAATAACAATTGCGATATTTAATATTGTTTATGAAGCTGTTTGACTTCAAAACACACAAA
AAAAAAAATAAAACAAATTATTTGAAAGAGAATTAGGAATCGGACAGCTTATCGTTACGGGCTAACAGCA
CACCGAGACGAAATAGCTTACCTGACGTCACAGCCTCTGGAAGAACTGCCGCCAAGCAGAGAGAGAGAGA
AAAAGAGGGAGAGCAGCTTAGACCGCATGTGCTTGTGTGTGAGGCGTCTCTCTCTTCGTCTCCTGTTTGC
GCAAACGCATAGACTGCACTGAGAAAATCGATTACCTATTTTTTATGAATGAATATTTGCACTATTACTA
TTCAAAACTATTAAGATAGCAATCACATTCAATAGCCAAATACTATACCACCTGAGCGATGCAACGAAAT
GATCAATTTGAGCAAAAATGCTGCATATTTAGGACGGCATCATTATAGAAATGCTTCTTGCTGTGTACTT
TTCTCTCGTCTGGCAGCTGTTTCGCCGTTATTGTTAAAACCGGCTTAAGTTAGGTGTGTTTTCTACGACT
AGTGATGCCCCTACTAGAAGATGTGTGTTGCACAAATGTCCCTGAATAACCAATTTGAAGTGCAGATAGC
AGTAAACGTAAGCTAATATGAATATTATTTAACTGTAATGTTTTAATATCGCTGGACATTACTAATAAAC
CCACTATAAACACATGTACATATGTATGTTTTGGCATACAATGAGTAGTTGGGGAAAAAATGTGTAAAAG
CACCGTGACCATCACAGCATAAAGATAACCAGCTGAAGTATCGAATATGAGTAACCCCCAAATTGAATCA
CATGCCGCAACTGATAGGACCCATGGAAGTACACTCTTCATGGCGATATACAAGACACACACAAGCACGA
ACACCCAGTTGCGGAGGAAATTCTCCGTAAATGAAAACCCAATCGGCGAACAATTCATACCCATATATGG
TAAAAGTTTTGAACGCGACTTGAGAGCGGAGAGCATTGCGGCTGATAAGGTTTTAGCGCTAAGCGGGCTT
TATAAAACGGGCTGCGGGACCAGTTTTCATATCACTACCGTTTGAGTTCTTGTGCTGTGTGGATACTCCT
CCCGACACAAAGCCGCTCCATCAGCCAGCAGTCGTCTAATCCAGAGACCCCGGATCGGGGTACCAACATG
GTGAGCAAGGGCGAGGAGCTGTTCACCGGGGTGGTGCCCATCCTGGTCGAGCTGGACGGCGACGTAAACG
GCCACAAGTTCAGCGTGTCCGGCGAGGGCGAGGGCGATGCCACCTACGGCAAGCTGACCCTGAAGTTCAT
CTGCACCACCGGCAAGCTGCCCGTGCCCTGGCCCACCCTCGTGACCACCCTGACCTACGGCGTGCAGTGC
TTCAGCCGCTACCCCGACCACATGAAGCAGCACGACTTCTTCAAGTCCGCCATGCCCGAAGGCTACGTCC
AGGAGCGCACCATCTTCTTCAAGGACGACGGCAACTACAAGACCCGCGCCGAGGTGAAGTTCGAGGGCGA
CACCCTGGTGAACCGCATCGAGCTGAAGGGCATCGACTTCAAGGAGGACGGCAACATCCTGGGGCACAAG
CTGGAGTACAACTACAACAGCCACAACGTCTATATCATGGCCGACAAGCAGAAGAACGGCATCAAGGTGA
ACTTCAAGATCCGCCACAACATCGAGGACGGCAGCGTGCAGCTCGCCGACCACTACCAGCAGAACACCCC
CATCGGCGACGGCCCCGTGCTGCTGCCCGACAACCACTACCTGAGCACCCAGTCCGCCCTGAGCAAAGAC
CCCAACGAGAAGCGCGATCACATGGTCCTGCTGGAGTTCGTGACCGCCGCCGGGATCACTCTCGGCATGG
ACGAGCTGTACAAGCCAAGCTTGAATTCTGCAGATATCCAGCACAGTGGCGGCCGCATGCGTGAAGCCCT
TTTTTCCCAAGATGGCTGGGGCTGTCAGCATGTTAACCAGGATACTAATTGGGAAGTTCCCAGTTCGCCA
GAACCAGCCAATAAGGATGCACCCGGTCCACCAATGTGGAAGCCAAGCATTAACAATGGTACTGATCTTT
GGGAGTCCAATTTGAGAAACGGAGGTCAGCCGGCCGCACAGCAAGTTCCAAAGCCGTCGTGGGGTCATAC
ACCATCCTCTAACTTAGGTGGAACATGGGGTGAGGACGACGATGGCGCCGATAGTAGTAGTGTGTGGACT
GGAGGAGCTGTTAGCAACGCGGGATCCGGAGCTGCAGTGGGAGTAAACCAAGCCGGAGTTAATGTCGGTC
CAGGCGGTGTTGTTTCGTCTGGCGGACCTCAGTGGGGACAAGGTGTCGTTGGCGTCGGACTTGGATCAAC
TGGAGGTAACGGGTCAAGCAATATAACTGGATCGTCTGGAGTCGCAACAGGTAGTAGCGGAAACTCCAGC
AACGCTGGTAACGGTTGGGGAGACCCTCGTGAAATACGCCCTTTGGGAGTTGGTGGCTCCATGGATATTC
GAAATGTTGAACATCGCGGCGGTAACGGTTCTGGAGCAACTTCGAGCGATCCACGAGACATTCGCATGAT
CGATCCGCGTGACCCTATTCGAGGAGATCCCCGTGGAATATCTGGTCGTCTTAATGGGACCTCTGAAATG
TGGGGTCATCATCCACAAATGTCCCATAACCAGTTGCAAGGTATCAACAAAATGGTTGGTCAAAGTGTAG
CAACTGCCAGCACCAGTGTCGGAACATCTGGCTCGGGCATCGGTCCTGGAGGTCCCGGTCCTAGTACAGT
ATCAGGCAATATCCCAACACAGTGGGGGCCTGCTCAACCGGTAAGCGTTGGTGTAAGTGGTCCCAAAGAC
ATGTCAAAACAGATAAGTGGATGGGAGGAACCATCACCACCGCCTCAGCGTCGCAGTATTCCTAACTACG
ATGATGGTACATCGTTGTGGGGTCAGCAAACTCGTGTTCCCGCTGCAAGCGGTCACTGGAAAGACATGAC
TGATTCGATAGGTCGTAGTAGTCATCTCATGCGTGGCCAAAGCCAAACGGGAGGTATAGGAATAGCCGGC
GTTGGAAATAGCAATGTTCCAGTGGGAGCCAATCCAAGTAATCCTATAAGCAGTGTAGTTGGACCTCAAG
CCCGGATTCCATCTGTGGGCGGCGTACAACACAAACCAGACGGCGGCGCTATGTGGGTGCATTCCGGCAA
TGTAGGTGGCAGAAATAATGTTGCTGCTGTTACTACTTGGGGAGATGACACTCATAGCGTTAATGTCGGC
GCTCCCAGCAGTGGCAGTGTATCCAGCAACAATTGGGTTGATGACAAGTCCAACTCAACCTTGGCACAAA
ACTCTTGGAGCGACCCGGCCCCTGTTGGAGTTAGTTGGGGCAATAAGCAAAGCAAACCGCCAAGCAATAG
TGCTTCATCAGGTTGGAGCACTGCTGCGGGCGTGGTGGATGGGGTTGATCTAGGATCTGAGTGGAACACG
CACGGGGGGATTATTGGAAAATCTCAGCAACAACAAAAACTAGCGGGACTTAACGTGGGAATGGTGAACG
TAATTAACGCGGAGATCATTAAGCAAAGCAAGCAATACAGGATCCTTGTCGAGAACGGCTTTAAAAAGGA
AGATGTAGAGCGGGCATTAGTGATTGCTAATATGAACATCGAAGAGGCAGCCGATATGCTCCGTGCCAAC
TCATCCCTATCATGATCTAGAGGGCCCGCGGTTCGAAGGTAAGCCTATCCCTAACCCTCTCCTCGGTCTC
GATTCTACGCGTACCGGTCATCATCACCATCACCATTGAGTTTAAACCCGCTGATCAGCCTCGACTGTGC
CTTCTAAGGCCTGAGCTCGCTGATCAGCCTCGATCGAGGATCCAGACATGATAAGATACATTGATGAGTT
TGGACAAACCACAACTAGAATGCAGTGAAAAAAATGCTTTATTTGTGAAATTTGTGATGCTATTGCTTTA
TTTGTAACCATTATAAGCTGCAATAAACAAGTTAACAACAACAATTGCATTCATTTTATGTTTCAGGTTC
AGGGGGAGGTGTGGGAGGTTTTTTAAAGCAAGTAAAACCTCTACAAATGTGGTATGGCTGATTATGATCA
GTCGACCGATGCCCTTGAGAGCCTTCAACCCAGTCAGCTCCTTCCGGTGGGCGCGGGGCATGACTATCGT
CGCCGCACTTATGACTGTCTTCTTTATCATGCAACTCGTAGGACAGGTGCCGGCAGCGCTCTGGGTCATT
TTCGGCGAGGACCGCTTTCGCTGGAGCGCGACGATGATCGGCCTGTCGCTTGCGGTATTCGGAATCTTGC
ACGCCCTCGCTCAAGCCTTCGTCACTGGTCCCGCCACCAAACGTTTCGGCGAGAAGCAGGCCATTATCGC
CGGCATGGCGGCCGACGCGCTGGGCTACGTCTTGCTGGCGTTCGCGACGCGAGGCTGGATGGCCTTCCCC
ATTATGATTCTTCTCGCTTCCGGCGGCATCGGGATGCCCGCGTTGCAGGCCATGCTGTCCAGGCAGGTAG
ATGACGACCATCAGGGACAGCTTCAAGGATCGCTCGCGGCTCTTACCAGCCAGCAAAAGGCCAGGAACCG
TAAAAAGGCCGCGTTGCTGGCGTTTTTCCATAGGCTCCGCCCCCCTGACGAGCATCACAAAAATCGACGC
TCAAGTCAGAGGTGGCGAAACCCGACAGGACTATAAAGATACCAGGCGTTTCCCCCTGGAAGCTCCCTCG
TGCGCTCTCCTGTTCCGACCCTGCCGCTTACCGGATACCTGTCCGCCTTTCTCCCTTCGGGAAGCGTGGC
GCTTTCTCAATGCTCACGCTGTAGGTATCTCAGTTCGGTGTAGGTCGTTCGCTCCAAGCTGGGCTGTGTG
CACGAACCCCCCGTTCAGCCCGACCGCTGCGCCTTATCCGGTAACTATCGTCTTGAGTCCAACCCGGTAA
GACACGACTTATCGCCACTGGCAGCAGCCACTGGTAACAGGATTAGCAGAGCGAGGTATGTAGGCGGTGC
TACAGAGTTCTTGAAGTGGTGGCCTAACTACGGCTACACTAGAAGGACAGTATTTGGTATCTGCGCTCTG
CTGAAGCCAGTTACCTTCGGAAAAAGAGTTGGTAGCTCTTGATCCGGCAAACAAACCACCGCTGGTAGCG
GTGGTTTTTTTGTTTGCAAGCAGCAGATTACGCGCAGAAAAAAAGGATCTCAAGAAGATCCTTTGATCTT
TTCTACGGGGTCTGACGCTCAGTGGAACGAAAACTCACGTTAAGGGATTTTGGTCATGAGATTATCAAAA
AGGATCTTCACCTAGATCCTTTTAAATTAAAAATGAAGTTTTAAATCAATCTAAAGTATATATGAGTAAA
CTTGGTCTGACAGTTACCAATGCTTAATCAGTGAGGCACCTATCTCAGCGATCTGTCTATTTCGTTCATC
CATAGTTGCCTGACTCCCCGTCGTGTAGATAACTACGATACGGGAGGGCTTACCATCTGGCCCCAGTGCT
GCAATGATACCGCGAGACCCACGCTCACCGGCTCCAGATTTATCAGCAATAAACCAGCCAGCCGGAAGGG
CCGAGCGCAGAAGTGGTCCTGCAACTTTATCCGCCTCCATCCAGTCTATTAATTGTTGCCGGGAAGCTAG
AGTAAGTAGTTCGCCAGTTAATAGTTTGCGCAACGTTGTTGCCATTGCTGCAGGCATCGTGGTGTCACGC
TCGTCGTTTGGTATGGCTTCATTCAGCTCCGGTTCCCAACGATCAAGGCGAGTTACATGATCCCCCATGT
TGTGCAAAAAAGCGGTTAGCTCCTTCGGTCCTCCGATCGTTGTCAGAAGTAAGTTGGCCGCAGTGTTATC
ACTCATGGTTATGGCAGCACTGCATAATTCTCTTACTGTCATGCCATCCGTAAGATGCTTTTCTGTGACT
GGTGAGTACTCAACCAAGTCATTCTGAGAATAGTGTATGCGGCGACCGAGTTGCTCTTGCCCGGCGTCAA
CACGGGATAATACCGCGCCACATAGCAGAACTTTAAAAGTGCTCATCATTGGAAAACGTTCTTCGGGGCG
AAAACTCTCAAGGATCTTACCGCTGTTGAGATCCAGTTCGATGTAACCCACTCGTGCACCCAACTGATCT
TCAGCATCTTTTACTTTCACCAGCGTTTCTGGGTGAGCAAAAACAGGAAGGCAAAATGCCGCAAAAAAGG
GAATAAGGGCGACACGGAAATGTTGAATACTCATACTCTTCCTTTTTCAATATTATTGAAGCATTTATCA
GGGTTATTGTCTCATGAGCGGATACATATTTGAATGTATTTAGAAAAATAAACAAATAGGGGTTCCGCGC
ACATTTCCCCGAAAAGTGCCACCTGACGTCTAAGAAACCATTATTATCATGACATTAACCTATAAAAATA
GGCGTATCACGAGGCCCTTTCGT
Features (pLannotate 1.2.2; 10 found; start..end, strand, type, name):
     56..2568    +  promoter       Ac5 promoter: Drosophila melanogaster actin 5C promoter
   2588..3304    +  CDS            EGFP: EGFP is a basic (constitutively fluorescent) green fluorescent protein published in 1996, derived from Aequorea victoria. It is reported to be a rapidly-maturing weak dimer with moderate acid sensitivity.
   3347..5122    +  CDS            gw (fragment): GAWKY_DROME - Also known as GW182 From Drosophila melanogaster (Fruit fly).
   5148..5189    +  CDS            V5 tag: epitope tag from simian virus 5
   5289..5423    -  polyA_signal   SV40 poly(A) signal: SV40 polyadenylation signal
   5446..5530    -  CDS            large T antigen (fragment): large T antigen from SV40 (simian virus 40)
   5531..6001    +  CDS            TcR (fragment): tetracycline efflux protein; tet; confers resistance to tetracycline
   6045..6633    -  rep_origin     ori: high-copy-number ColE1/pMB1/pBR322/pUC origin of replication
   6804..7664    -  CDS            AmpR: β-lactamase; bla; confers resistance to ampicillin, carbenicillin, and related antibiotics
   7665..7769    -  promoter       AmpR promoter: bla
