[The description below was written by a language model from this plasmid's Addgene catalogue record and pLannotate feature annotations shown in this document.]
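Description:
pAc5.1B-EGFP-DmGW182_1-592_F is an insect-cell expression plasmid of 7,863 nt that produces an N-terminal fragment of the Drosophila melanogaster GW182 protein (gene gw) fused to EGFP. The catalogue entry lists the backbone as unknown, although the name and the annotated parts point to a pAc5.1-type vector. In bacteria the plasmid replicates from a ColE1/pUC-family origin and is selected with ampicillin through the β-lactamase gene and its native bla promoter. The record describes it as low copy, even though the origin annotation is of the high-copy class. No marker for selection in insect cells is annotated, so it appears suited to transient transfection.

Expression is driven by the Drosophila actin 5C (Ac5) promoter, a strong constitutive promoter commonly used in fly cell lines. Downstream of it lies the EGFP coding sequence, followed by the gw fragment of 1,776 nt, which matches residues 1–592. This gives a fusion with the fluorescent protein at the amino terminus. A V5 epitope tag from the vector sits just after the insert, but the record does not show whether it is read in frame or preceded by a stop codon. An SV40 polyadenylation signal follows the cassette. The short large T antigen and tetracycline-resistance fragments nearby are probably non-functional backbone remnants.

The associated publication concerns the interaction of GW182 with Argonaute in miRNA-mediated translational repression and mRNA decay. The construct therefore fits work that maps the functions of GW182 domains, with the EGFP tag available for localisation, detection or pull-down of the N-terminal region in Drosophila cells. The depositor sequence may be theoretical rather than fully verified.
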