Addgene plasmid #146285: pAc5.1B-EGFP-DmGW182_1-592_F
Purpose: Insect Expression of DmGW182_1-592
Depositing lab: Elisa Izaurralde. Depositing organization: Max Planck Institute for Developmental Biology. Publication: GW182 interaction with Argonaute is essential for miRNA-mediated translational repression and mRNA decay. Eulalio A, Huntzinger E, Izaurralde E. Nat Struct Mol Biol. 2008 Apr . 15(4):346-53. 10.1038/nsmb.1405 PubMed 18345015.
Backbone
  Vector backbone: Unknown
  Vector type: Insect Expression
Growth in bacteria
  Bacterial resistance: Ampicillin, 100 μg/mL
  Growth temperature: 37°C
  Growth strain: DH5alpha
  Copy number: Low Copy
Gene/Insert
  Gene/Insert name: DmGW182_1-592
  Species: D. melanogaster (fly)
  Entrez Gene: gw (a.k.a. Dmel_CG31992, CG11484, CG31992, CG9905, Dmel\CG31992, GQ182, GW, GW182, Gw, Gw182, anon-EST:Posey205, dGW182, gw182)
  Cloning method: Unknown
Terms and licenses: Academic/Nonprofit Terms; Industry Terms: Not Available to Industry
Depositor comments: Plasmids from this collection were made available to the research community and donated after the lab closed. Please note that the sequence provided by the depositing laboratory may be theoretical/predicted or based on Sanger sequencing results. There may be discrepancies between sequencing results obtained by Addgene and the depositor sequence. If an Addgene verified sequence is not available, please contact before placing your order to request that our lab fully sequence the plasmid.
How to cite: pAc5.1B-EGFP-DmGW182_1-592_F was a gift from Elisa Izaurralde (Addgene plasmid # 146285 ; http://n2t.net/addgene:146285 ; RRID:Addgene_146285)
